>Addgene plasmid #202425 | pQCXIH FRB-BFP | addgene full sequence | sequence record 399292 | Addgene NGS Result
TCCGCGTTACATAACTTACGGTAAATGGCCCGCCTGGCTGACCGCCCAACGACCCCCGCCCATTGACGTC
AATAATGACGTATGTTCCCATAGTAACGCCAATAGGGACTTTCCATTGACGTCAATGGGTGGAGTATTTA
CGGTAAACTGCCCACTTGGCAGTACATCAAGTGTATCATATGCCAAGTACGCCCCCTATTGACGTCAATG
ACGGTAAATGGCCCGCCTGGCATTATGCCCAGTACATGACCTTATGGGACTTTCCTACTTGGCAGTACAT
CTACGTATTAGTCATCGCTATTACCATGGTGATGCGGTTTTGGCAGTACATCAATGGGCGTGGATAGCGG
TTTGACTCACGGGGATTTCCAAGTCTCCACCCCATTGACGTCAATGGGAGTTTGTTTTGGCACCAAAATC
AACGGGACTTTCCAAAATGTCGTAACAACTCCGCCCCATTGACGCAAATGGGCGGTAGGCGTGTACGGTG
GGAGGTCTATATAAGCAGAGCTCAATAAAAGAGCCCACAACCCCTCACTCGGCGCGCCAGTCTTCCGATA
GACTGCGTCGCCCGGGTACCCGTATTCCCAATAAAGCCTCTTGCTGTTTGCATCCGAATCGTGGTCTCGC
TGTTCCTTGGGAGGGTCTCCTCTGAGTGATTGACTACCCACGACGGGGGTCTTTCATTTGGGGGCTCGTC
CGGGATTTGGAGACCCCTGCCCAGGGACCACCGACCCACCACCGGGAGGTAAGCTGGCCAGCAACTTATC
TGTGTCTGTCCGATTGTCTAGTGTCTATGTTTGATGTTATGCGCCTGCGTCTGTACTAGTTAGCTAACTA
GCTCTGTATCTGGCGGACCCGTGGTGGAACTGACGAGTTCTGAACACCCGGCCGCAACCCTGGGAGACGT
CCCAGGGACTTTGGGGGCCGTTTTTGTGGCCCGACCTGAGGAAGGGAGTCGATGTGGAATCCGACCCCGT
CAGGATATGTGGTTCTGGTAGGAGACGAGAACCTAAAACAGTTCCCGCCTCCGTCTGAATTTTTGCTTTC
GGTTTGGAACCGAAGCCGCGCGTCTTGTCTGCTGCAGCGCTGCAGCATCGTTCTGTGTTGTCTCTGTCTG
ACTGTGTTTCTGTATTTGTCTGAAAATTAGGGCCAGACTGTTACCACTCCCTTAAGTTTGACCTTAGGTC
ACTGGAAAGATGTCGAGCGGATCGCTCACAACCAGTCGGTAGATGTCAAGAAGAGACGTTGGGTTACCTT
CTGCTCTGCAGAATGGCCAACCTTTAACGTCGGATGGCCGCGAGACGGCACCTTTAACCGAGACCTCATC
ACCCAGGTTAAGATCAAGGTCTTTTCACCTGGCCCGCATGGACACCCAGACCAGGTCCCCTACATCGTGA
CCTGGGAAGCCTTGGCTTTTGACCCCCCTCCCTGGGTCAAGCCCTTTGTACACCCTAAGCCTCCGCCTCC
TCTTCCTCCATCCGCCCCGTCTCTCCCCCTTGAACCTCCTCGTTCGACCCCGCCTCGATCCTCCCTTTAT
CCAGCCCTCACTCCTTCTCTAGGCGCCGGAATTGAAGATCTGGGGGATCGATCCTCTAGAGTCCGTTACA
TAACTTACGGTAAATGGCCCGCCTGGCTGACCGCCCAACGACCCCCGCCCATTGACGTCAATAATGACGT
ATGTTCCCATAGTAACGCCAATAGGGACTTTCCATTGACGTCAATGGGTGGAGTATTTACGGTAAACTGC
CCACTTGGCAGTACATCAAGTGTATCATATGCCAAGTACGCCCCCTATTGACGTCAATGACGGTAAATGG
CCCGCCTGGCATTATGCCCAGTACATGACCTTATGGGACTTTCCTACTTGGCAGTACATCTACGTATTAG
TCATCGCTATTACCATGGTGATGCGGTTTTGGCAGTACATCAATGGGCGTGGATAGCGGTTTGACTCACG
GGGATTTCCAAGTCTCCACCCCATTGACGTCAATGGGAGTTTGTTTTGGCACCAAAATCAACGGGACTTT
CCAAAATGTCGTAACAACTCCGCCCCATTGACGCAAATGGGCGGTAGGCGTGTACGGTGGGAGGTCTATA
TAAGCAGAGCTCGTTTAGTGAACCGTCAGATCGCCTGGAGACGCCATCCACGCTGTTTTGACCTCCATAG
AAGACACCGGGACCGATCCAGCCTCCGCGGCCGGGAACGGTGCATTGGAACGGACCTGCAGGGCCACCAT
GAGCGAGCTGATTAAGGAGAACATGCACATGAAGCTGTACATGGAGGGCACCGTGGACAACCATCACTTC
AAGTGCACATCCGAGGGCGAAGGCAAGCCCTACGAGGGCACCCAGACCATGAGAATCAAGGTGGTCGAGG
GCGGCCCTCTCCCCTTCGCCTTCGACATCCTGGCTACTAGCTTCCTCTACGGCAGCAAGACCTTCATCAA
CCACACCCAGGGCATCCCCGACTTCTTCAAGCAGTCCTTCCCTGAGGGCTTCACATGGGAGAGAGTCACC
ACATACGAAGACGGGGGCGTGCTGACCGCTACCCAGGACACCAGCCTCCAGGACGGCTGCCTCATCTACA
ACGTCAAGATCAGAGGGGTGAACTTCACATCCAACGGCCCTGTGATGCAGAAGAAAACACTCGGCTGGGA
GGCCTTCACCGAGACGCTGTACCCCGCTGACGGCGGCCTGGAAGGCAGAAACGACATGGCCCTGAAGCTC
GTGGGCGGGAGCCATCTGATCGCAAACGCCAAGACCACATATAGATCCAAGAAACCCGCTAAGAACCTCA
AGATGCCTGGCGTCTACTATGTGGACTACAGACTGGAAAGAATCAAGGAGGCCAACAACGAGACCTACGT
CGAGCAGCACGAGGTGGCAGTGGCCAGATACTGCGACCTCCCTAGCAAACTGGGGCACAAGCTTAATACC
GGTGGTGCCACCATGGAGCAGAAACTCATCTCTGAAGAGGATCTGATCCTCTGGCATGAGATGTGGCATG
AAGGCCTGGAAGAGGCATCTCGTTTGTACTTTGGGGAAAGGAACGTGAAAGGCATGTTTGAGGTGCTGGA
GCCCTTGCATGCTATGATGGAACGGGGCCCCCAGACTCTGAAGGAAACATCCTTTAATCAGGCCTATGGT
CGAGATTTAATGGAGGCCCAAGAGTGGTGCAGGAAGTACATGAAATCAGGGAATGTCAAGGACCTCCTCC
AAGCCTGGGACCTCTATTATCATGTGTTCCGACGAATCTCAAAGCTCGAGTGATTAATTAACGGATCCGG
AATTCCGCCCCCTCTCCCTCCCCCCCCCCTAACGTTACTGGCCGAAGCCGCTTGGAATAAGGCCGGTGTG
CGTTTGTCTATATGTTATTTTCCACCATATTGCCGTCTTTTGGCAATGTGAGGGCCCGGAAACCTGGCCC
TGTCTTCTTGACGAGCATTCCTAGGGGTCTTTCCCCTCTCGCCAAAGGAATGCAAGGTCTGTTGAATGTC
GTGAAGGAAGCAGTTCCTCTGGAAGCTTCTTGAAGACAAACAACGTCTGTAGCGACCCTTTGCAGGCAGC
GGAACCCCCCACCTGGCGACAGGTGCCTCTGCGGCCAAAAGCCACGTGTATAAGATACACCTGCAAAGGC
GGCACAACCCCAGTGCCACGTTGTGAGTTGGATAGTTGTGGAAAGAGTCAAATGGCTCTCCTCAAGCGTA
TTCAACAAGGGGCTGAAGGATGCCCAGAAGGTACCCCATTGTATGGGATCTGATCTGGGGCCTCGGTGCA
CATGCTTTACATGTGTTTAGTCGAGGTTAAAAAAACGTCTAGGCCCCCCGAACCACGGGGACGTGGTTTT
CCTTTGAAAAACACGATGATAAGCTTGCCACAACCCGTACCAAAGATGGATAGATCCGGAAAGCCTGAAC
TCACCGCGACGTCTGTCGAGAAGTTTCTGATCGAAAAGTTCGACAGCGTCTCCGACCTGATGCAGCTCTC
GGAGGGCGAAGAATCTCGTGCTTTCAGCTTCGATGTAGGAGGGCGTGGATATGTCCTGCGGGTAAATAGC
TGCGCCGATGGTTTCTACAAAGATCGTTATGTTTATCGGCACTTTGCATCGGCCGCGCTCCCGATTCCGG
AAGTGCTTGACATTGGGGAATTCAGCGAGAGCCTGACCTATTGCATCTCCCGCCGTGCACAGGGTGTCAC
GTTGCAAGACCTGCCTGAAACCGAACTGCCCGCTGTTCTGCAGCCGGTCGCGGAGGCCATGGATGCGATC
GCTGCGGCCGATCTTAGCCAGACGAGCGGGTTCGGCCCATTCGGACCGCAAGGAATCGGTCAATACACTA
CATGGCGTGATTTCATATGCGCGATTGCTGATCCCCATGTGTATCACTGGCAAACTGTGATGGACGACAC
CGTCAGTGCGTCCGTCGCGCAGGCTCTCGATGAGCTGATGCTTTGGGCCGAGGACTGCCCCGAAGTCCGG
CACCTCGTGCACGCGGATTTCGGCTCCAACAATGTCCTGACGGACAATGGCCGCATAACAGCGGTCATTG
ACTGGAGCGAGGCGATGTTCGGGGATTCCCAATACGAGGTCGCCAACATCTTCTTCTGGAGGCCGTGGTT
GGCTTGTATGGAGCAGCAGACGCGCTACTTCGAGCGGAGGCATCCGGAGCTTGCAGGATCGCCGCGGCTC
CGGGCGTATATGCTCCGCATTGGTCTTGACCAACTCTATCAGAGCTTGGTTGACGGCAATTTCGATGATG
CAGCTTGGGCGCAGGGTCGATGCGACGCAATCGTCCGATCCGGAGCCGGGACTGTCGGGCGTACACAAAT
CGCCCGCAGAAGCGCGGCCGTCTGGACCGATGGCTGTGTAGAAGTACTCGCCGATAGTGGAAACCGACGC
CCCAGCACTCGTCCGAGGGCAAAGGAATAGAGTAGATGCCGACCGAACAAGAGCTGATTTCGAGAACGCC
TCAGCCAGCAACTCGCGCGAGCCTAGCAAGGCAAATGCGAGAGAACGGCCTTACGCTTGGTGGCACAGTT
CTCGTCCACAGTTCGCTAAGCTCGCTCGGCTGGGTCGCGGGAGGGCCGGTCGCAGTGATTCAGGCCCTTC
TGGATTGTGTTGGTCCCCAGGGCACGATTGTCATGCCCACGCACTCGGGTGATCTGACTGATCCCGCAGA
TTGGAGATCGCCGCCCGTGCCTGCCGATTGGGTGCAGATCTCTATCGAGGGCTGCAGCGCTGCAGAGGCC
GAGTGCAGAACTGCTCCAAAGGGACCTCAAGGCTTTCCGAGGGACACTAGGCTGACTCCATCGAGCCAGT
GTAGAGATAAGCTTATCGATTAGTCCAATTTGTTAAAGACAGGATATCAGTGGTCCAGGCTCTAGTTTTG
ACTCAACAATATCACCAGCTGAAGCCTATAGAGTACGAGCCATAGATAAAATAAAAGATTTTATTTAGTC
TCCAGAAAAAGGGGGGAATGAAAGACCCCACCTGTAGGTTTGGCAAGCTAGCTTAAGTAACGCCATTTTG
CAAGGCATGGAAAAATACATAACTGAGAATAGAGAAGTTCAGATCAAGGTCAGGAACAGATGGAACAGGG
TCGACCCTAGAGAACCATCAGATGTTTCCAGGGTGCCCCAAGGACCTGAAATGACCCTGTGCCTTATTTG
AACTAACCAATCAGTTCGCTTCTCGCTTCTGTTCGCGCGCTTCTGCTCCCCGAGCTCAATAAAAGAGCCC
ACAACCCCTCACTCGGGGCGCCAGTCCTCCGATTGACTGAGTCGCCCGGGTACCCGTGTATCCAATAAAC
CCTCTTGCAGTTGCATCCGACTTGTGGTCTCGCTGTTCCTTGGGAGGGTCTCCTCTGAGTGATTGACTAC
CCGTCAGCGGGGGTCTTTCATTTGGGGGCTCGTCCGGGATCGGGAGACCCCTGCCCAGGGACCACCGACC
CACCACCGGGAGGTAAGCTGGCTGCCTCGCGCGTTTCGGTGATGACGGTGAAAACCTCTGACACATGCAG
CTCCCGGAGACGGTCACAGCTTGTCTGTAAGCGGATGCCGGGAGCAGACAAGCCCGTCAGGGCGCGTCAG
CGGGTGTTGGCGGGTGTCGGGGCGCAGCCATGACCCAGTCACGTAGCGATAGCGGAGTGTAGATCCGGCT
GTGGAATGTGTGTCAGTTAGGGTGTGGAAAGTCCCCAGGCTCCCCAGCAGGCAGAAGTATGCAAAGCATG
CATCTCAATTAGTCAGCAACCAGGTGTGGAAAGTCCCCAGGCTCCCCAGCAGGCAGAAGTATGCAAAGCA
TGCATCTCAATTAGTCAGCAACCATAGTCCCGCCCCTAACTCCGCCCATCCCGCCCCTAACTCCGCCCAG
TTCCGCCCATTCTCCGCCCCATGGCTGACTAATTTTTTTTATTTATGCAGAGGCCGAGGCCGCCTCGGCC
TCTGAGCTATTCCAGAAGTAGTGAGGAGGCTTTTTTGGAGGCCTAGGCTTTTGCAAAAAGCTTACTGGCT
TAACTATGCGGCATCAGAGCAGATTGTACTGAGAGTGCACCATATGCGGTGTGAAATACCGCACAGATGC
GTAAGGAGAAAATACCGCATCAGGCGCTCTTCCGCTTCCTCGCTCACTGACTCGCTGCGCTCGGTCGTTC
GGCTGCGGCGAGCGGTATCAGCTCACTCAAAGGCGGTAATACGGTTATCCACAGAATCAGGGGATAACGC
AGGAAAGAACATGTGAGCAAAAGGCCAGCAAAAGGCCAGGAACCGTAAAAAGGCCGCGTTGCTGGCGTTT
TTCCATAGGCTCCGCCCCCCTGACGAGCATCACAAAAATCGACGCTCAAGTCAGAGGTGGCGAAACCCGA
CAGGACTATAAAGATACCAGGCGTTTCCCCCTGGAAGCTCCCTCGTGCGCTCTCCTGTTCCGACCCTGCC
GCTTACCGGATACCTGTCCGCCTTTCTCCCTTCGGGAAGCGTGGCGCTTTCTCATAGCTCACGCTGTAGG
TATCTCAGTTCGGTGTAGGTCGTTCGCTCCAAGCTGGGCTGTGTGCACGAACCCCCCGTTCAGCCCGACC
GCTGCGCCTTATCCGGTAACTATCGTCTTGAGTCCAACCCGGTAAGACACGACTTATCGCCACTGGCAGC
AGCCACTGGTAACAGGATTAGCAGAGCGAGGTATGTAGGCGGTGCTACAGAGTTCTTGAAGTGGTGGCCT
AACTACGGCTACACTAGAAGGACAGTATTTGGTATCTGCGCTCTGCTGAAGCCAGTTACCTTCGGAAAAA
GAGTTGGTAGCTCTTGATCCGGCAAACAAACCACCGCTGGTAGCGGTGGTTTTTTTGTTTGCAAGCAGCA
GATTACGCGCAGAAAAAAAGGATCTCAAGAAGATCCTTTGATCTTTTCTACGGGGTCTGACGCTCAGTGG
AACGAAAACTCACGTTAAGGGATTTTGGTCATGAGATTATCAAAAAGGATCTTCACCTAGATCCTTTTAA
ATTAAAAATGAAGTTTTAAATCAATCTAAAGTATATATGAGTAAACTTGGTCTGACAGTTACCAATGCTT
AATCAGTGAGGCACCTATCTCAGCGATCTGTCTATTTCGTTCATCCATAGTTGCCTGACTCCCCGTCGTG
TAGATAACTACGATACGGGAGGGCTTACCATCTGGCCCCAGTGCTGCAATGATACCGCGAGACCCACGCT
CACCGGCTCCAGATTTATCAGCAATAAACCAGCCAGCCGGAAGGGCCGAGCGCAGAAGTGGTCCTGCAAC
TTTATCCGCCTCCATCCAGTCTATTAATTGTTGCCGGGAAGCTAGAGTAAGTAGTTCGCCAGTTAATAGT
TTGCGCAACGTTGTTGCCATTGCTGCAGGCATCGTGGTGTCACGCTCGTCGTTTGGTATGGCTTCATTCA
GCTCCGGTTCCCAACGATCAAGGCGAGTTACATGATCCCCCATGTTGTGCAAAAAAGCGGTTAGCTCCTT
CGGTCCTCCGATCGTTGTCAGAAGTAAGTTGGCCGCAGTGTTATCACTCATGGTTATGGCAGCACTGCAT
AATTCTCTTACTGTCATGCCATCCGTAAGATGCTTTTCTGTGACTGGTGAGTACTCAACCAAGTCATTCT
GAGAATAGTGTATGCGGCGACCGAGTTGCTCTTGCCCGGCGTCAACACGGGATAATACCGCGCCACATAG
CAGAACTTTAAAAGTGCTCATCATTGGAAAACGTTCTTCGGGGCGAAAACTCTCAAGGATCTTACCGCTG
TTGAGATCCAGTTCGATGTAACCCACTCGTGCACCCAACTGATCTTCAGCATCTTTTACTTTCACCAGCG
TTTCTGGGTGAGCAAAAACAGGAAGGCAAAATGCCGCAAAAAAGGGAATAAGGGCGACACGGAAATGTTG
AATACTCATACTCTTCCTTTTTCAATATTATTGAAGCATTTATCAGGGTTATTGTCTCATGAGCGGATAC
ATATTTGAATGTATTTAGAAAAATAAACAAATAGGGGTTCCGCGCACATTTCCCCGAAAAGTGCCACCTG
ACGTCTAAGAAACCATTATTATCATGACATTAACCTATAAAAATAGGCGTATCACGAGGCCCTTTCGTCT
TCAAGAATTAGCTTGGCCATTGCATACGTTGTATCCATATCATAATATGTACATTTATATTGGCTCATGT
CCAACATTACCGCCATGTTGACATTGATTATTGACTAGTTATTAATAGTAATCAATTACGGGGTCATTAG
TTCATAGCCCATATATGGAGT
Features (pLannotate 1.2.2; 23 found; start..end, strand, type, name):
    309..512     +  promoter       CMV promoter: human cytomegalovirus (CMV) immediate early promoter
    513..688     +  LTR            5' LTR (truncated): truncated long terminal repeat from Moloney murine sarcoma virus
    810..1084    +  misc_feature   MESV Ψ (fragment): packaging signal of murine embryonic stem cell virus
   1151..1567    +  CDS            gag (truncated): truncated Moloney murine leukemia virus (MMLV) gag gene lacking the start codon
   1604..1907    +  enhancer       CMV enhancer: human cytomegalovirus immediate early enhancer
   1908..2111    +  promoter       CMV promoter: human cytomegalovirus (CMV) immediate early promoter
   2239..2937    +  CDS            TagBFP: TagBFP is a basic (constitutively fluorescent) blue fluorescent protein published in 2008, derived from Entacmaea quadricolor. It is reported to be a very rapidly-maturing monomer with very low acid sensitivity.
   2956..2985    +  CDS            3xMyc (fragment): 3 tandem Myc epitope tags
   2986..3264    +  CDS            FRB*: T2098L mutant of FKBP-rapamycin binding domain of human FRAP binds synthetic ligands such as AP21967
   3410..3872    +  misc_feature   IRES: internal ribosome entry site (IRES) of the encephalomyocarditis virus (EMCV)
   3910..4930    +  CDS            HygR (fragment): aminoglycoside phosphotransferase from E. coli; aph(4)-Ia; confers resistance to hygromycin
   4948..5220    +  CDS            yokD (fragment): YOKD_BACSU - Experimental evidence at protein level: Swiss-Prot protein existence level 1. May contribute to antibiotic resistance. From Bacillus subtilis (strain 168).
   5231..5302    +  CDS            Mos (fragment): MOS_MOUSE - Experimental evidence at transcript level: Swiss-Prot protein existence level 2. From Mus musculus (Mouse).
   5335..5435    +  CDS            env (fragment): murine leukemia virus gPr80 envelope polyprotein precursor; env; proteolytically cleaved into gp70SU and p15TM subunits
   5477..5902    +  LTR            3' LTR (ΔU3): self-inactivating 3' long terminal repeat (LTR) from Moloney murine leukemia virus
   5971..6011    +  CDS            rop (fragment): Rop protein, which maintains plasmids at low copy number; rop
   6113..6151    +  misc_feature   bom (fragment): basis of mobility region from pBR322
   6168..6497    +  promoter       SV40 promoter: SV40 enhancer and early promoter
   6503..6604    +  misc_feature   bom (fragment): basis of mobility region from pBR322
   6790..7378    -  rep_origin     ori: high-copy-number ColE1/pMB1/pBR322/pUC origin of replication
   7549..8409    -  CDS            AmpR: β-lactamase; bla; confers resistance to ampicillin, carbenicillin, and related antibiotics
   8410..8514    -  promoter       AmpR promoter: bla
   8700..308     +  enhancer       CMV enhancer (across the origin): human cytomegalovirus immediate early enhancer
