[The description below was written by a language model from this plasmid's Addgene catalogue record and pLannotate feature annotations shown in this document.]
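Description:
pQCXIH FRB-BFP is a self-inactivating retroviral expression vector for stable delivery of a blue-fluorescent FRB dimerization module into mammalian cells. The catalogue lists the vector type as lentiviral, but the annotated features are those of a gammaretroviral (MoMLV/MSV-derived) pQCXI-series backbone. They comprise a hybrid CMV enhancer/promoter fused to a truncated 5' LTR that drives genomic RNA production in packaging cells, a Ψ packaging signal extending into a truncated gag lacking its start codon, and a ΔU3 3' LTR that inactivates LTR promoter activity after integration. The listed backbone name (pQCXIZ BFP) also differs from the plasmid name, and the hygromycin marker found in the sequence matches the "IH" designation. In bacteria the 8.8 kb plasmid is maintained through a high-copy ColE1/pUC-type origin and ampicillin resistance (AmpR).

The payload is driven by an internal CMV enhancer/promoter. It encodes TagBFP, a monomeric, rapidly maturing blue fluorescent protein, followed by a Myc epitope fragment and the FKBP-rapamycin binding domain. The feature table annotates this domain as FRB*, the T2098L variant that also binds rapalogs such as AP21967. In the sequence TagBFP lies upstream of FRB, whereas the catalogue describes the tag as C-terminal. An EMCV IRES downstream links translation of a hygromycin resistance gene to the same transcript, so selected cells should also express the fusion. The small yokD, Mos, env, rop and bom fragments are probably backbone remnants or annotation artefacts.

FRB heterodimerizes with FKBP-tagged partners when rapamycin or an analogue is added, so this construct serves as one half of a chemically inducible dimerization system. The blue fluorescence allows its expression and localization to be tracked. The associated work concerns the spatial regulation of podocalyxin.
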