Addgene plasmid #202425: pQCXIH FRB-BFP
Purpose: TagBFP FKBP-rapamycin binding (FRB) dimerization domain
Depositing lab: David Bryant. Depositing organization: University of Glasgow. Publication: Spatial regulation of the glycocalyx component podocalyxin is a switch for prometastatic function. Roman-Fernandez A, Mansour MA, Kugeratski FG, Anand J, Sandilands E, Galbraith L, Rakovic K, Freckmann EC, Cumming EM, Park J, Nikolatou K, Lilla S, Shaw R, Strachan D, Mason S, Patel R, McGarry L, Katoch A, Campbell KJ, Nixon C, Miller CJ, Leung HY, Le Quesne J, Norman JC, Zanivan S, Blyth K, Bryant DM. Sci Adv. 2023 Feb 3;9(5):eabq1858. doi: 10.1126/sciadv.abq1858. Epub 2023 Feb 3. PubMed 36735782.
Backbone
  Vector backbone: pQCXIZ BFP
  Vector type: Lentiviral
Growth in bacteria
  Bacterial resistance: Ampicillin, 100 μg/mL
  Growth temperature: 37°C
  Growth strain: NEB Stable
  Copy number: High Copy
Gene/Insert
  Gene/Insert name: FKBP-rapamycin binding (FRB) dimerization domain
  Species: Synthetic
  Tag / fusion protein: TagBFP (C terminal on backbone)
  Cloning method: Restriction Enzyme; 5′ cloning site unknown (unknown if destroyed)
Terms and licenses: Academic/Nonprofit Terms; Industry Terms: Not Available to Industry
How to cite: pQCXIH FRB-BFP was a gift from David Bryant (Addgene plasmid # 202425 ; http://n2t.net/addgene:202425 ; RRID:Addgene_202425)
